>Addgene plasmid #178734 | myristoylated ct-GRK2 | depositor full sequence | sequence record 346970 | myristoylated ct-GRK2 sequence 9572 bps
TACAATCTGCTCTGATGCCGCATAGTTAAGCCAGTATCTGCTCCCTGCTTGTGTGTTGGAGGTCGCTGAG
TAGTGCGCGAGCAAAATTTAAGCTACAACAAGGCAAGGCTTGACCGACAATTGCATGAAGAATCTGCTTA
GGGTTAGGCGTTTTGCGCTGCTTCGCGATGTACGGGCCAGATATACGCGTTGACATTGATTATTGACTAG
TTATTAATAGTAATCAATTACGGGGTCATTAGTTCATAGCCCATATATGGAGTTCCGCGTTACATAACTT
ACGGTAAATGGCCCGCCTGGCTGACCGCCCAACGACCCCCGCCCATTGACGTCAATAATGACGTATGTTC
CCATAGTAACGCCAATAGGGACTTTCCATTGACGTCAATGGGTGGAGTATTTACGGTAAACTGCCCACTT
GGCAGTACATCAAGTGTATCATATGCCAAGTACGCCCCCTATTGACGTCAATGACGGTAAATGGCCCGCC
TGGCATTATGCCCAGTACATGACCTTATGGGACTTTCCTACTTGGCAGTACATCTACGTATTAGTCATCG
CTATTACCATGGTGATGCGGTTTTGGCAGTACATCAATGGGCGTGGATAGCGGTTTGACTCACGGGGATT
TCCAAGTCTCCACCCCATTGACGTCAATGGGAGTTTGTTTTGGCACCAAAATCAACGGGACTTTCCAAAA
TGTCGTAACAACTCCGCCCCATTGACGCAAATGGGCGGTAGGCGTGTACGGTGGGAGGTCTATATAAGCA
GCGCGTTTTGCCTGTACTGGGTCTCTCTGGTTAGACCAGATCTGAGCCTGGGAGCTCTCTGGCTAACTAG
GGAACCCACTGCTTAAGCCTCAATAAAGCTTGCCTTGAGTGCTTCAAGTAGTGTGTGCCCGTCTGTTGTG
TGACTCTGGTAACTAGAGATCCCTCAGACCCTTTTAGTCAGTGTGGAAAATCTCTAGCAGTGGCGCCCGA
ACAGGGACTTGAAAGCGAAAGGGAAACCAGAGGAGCTCTCTCGACGCAGGACTCGGCTTGCTGAAGCGCG
CACGGCAAGAGGCGAGGGGCGGCGACTGGTGAGTACGCCAAAAATTTTGACTAGCGGAGGCTAGAAGGAG
AGAGATGGGTGCGAGAGCGTCAGTATTAAGCGGGGGAGAATTAGATCGCGATGGGAAAAAATTCGGTTAA
GGCCAGGGGGAAAGAAAAAATATAAATTAAAACATATAGTATGGGCAAGCAGGGAGCTAGAACGATTCGC
AGTTAATCCTGGCCTGTTAGAAACATCAGAAGGCTGTAGACAAATACTGGGACAGCTACAACCATCCCTT
CAGACAGGATCAGAAGAACTTAGATCATTATATAATACAGTAGCAACCCTCTATTGTGTGCATCAAAGGA
TAGAGATAAAAGACACCAAGGAAGCTTTAGACAAGATAGAGGAAGAGCAAAACAAAAGTAAGACCACCGC
ACAGCAAGCGGCCGCTGATCTTCAGACCTGGAGGAGGAGATATGAGGGACAATTGGAGAAGTGAATTATA
TAAATATAAAGTAGTAAAAATTGAACCATTAGGAGTAGCACCCACCAAGGCAAAGAGAAGAGTGGTGCAG
AGAGAAAAAAGAGCAGTGGGAATAGGAGCTTTGTTCCTTGGGTTCTTGGGAGCAGCAGGAAGCACTATGG
GCGCAGCGTCAATGACGCTGACGGTACAGGCCAGACAATTATTGTCTGGTATAGTGCAGCAGCAGAACAA
TTTGCTGAGGGCTATTGAGGCGCAACAGCATCTGTTGCAACTCACAGTCTGGGGCATCAAGCAGCTCCAG
GCAAGAATCCTGGCTGTGGAAAGATACCTAAAGGATCAACAGCTCCTGGGGATTTGGGGTTGCTCTGGAA
AACTCATTTGCACCACTGCTGTGCCTTGGAATGCTAGTTGGAGTAATAAATCTCTGGAACAGATTTGGAA
TCACACGACCTGGATGGAGTGGGACAGAGAAATTAACAATTACACAAGCTTAATACACTCCTTAATTGAA
GAATCGCAAAACCAGCAAGAAAAGAATGAACAAGAATTATTGGAATTAGATAAATGGGCAAGTTTGTGGA
ATTGGTTTAACATAACAAATTGGCTGTGGTATATAAAATTATTCATAATGATAGTAGGAGGCTTGGTAGG
TTTAAGAATAGTTTTTGCTGTACTTTCTATAGTGAATAGAGTTAGGCAGGGATATTCACCATTATCGTTT
CAGACCCACCTCCCAACCCCGAGGGGACCCGACAGGCCCGAAGGAATAGAAGAAGAAGGTGGAGAGAGAG
ACAGAGACAGATCCATTCGATTAGTGAACGGATCGGCACTGCGTGCGCCAATTCTGCAGACAAATGGCAG
TATTCATCCACAATTTTAAAAGAAAAGGGGGGATTGGGGGGTACAGTGCAGGGGAAAGAATAGTAGACAT
AATAGCAACAGACATACAAACTAAAGAATTACAAAAACAAATTACAAAAATTCAAAATTTTCGGGTTTAT
TACAGGGACAGCAGAGATCCAGTTTGGTTAATTAAGGGTGCAGCGGCCTCCGCGCCGGGTTTTGGCGCCT
CCCGCGGGCGCCCCCCTCCTCACGGCGAGCGCTGCCACGTCAGACGAAGGGCGCAGGAGCGTTCCTGATC
CTTCCGCCCGGACGCTCAGGACAGCGGCCCGCTGCTCATAAGACTCGGCCTTAGAACCCCAGTATCAGCA
GAAGGACATTTTAGGACGGGACTTGGGTGACTCTAGGGCACTGGTTTTCTTTCCAGAGAGCGGAACAGGC
GAGGAAAAGTAGTCCCTTCTCGGCGATTCTGCGGAGGGATCTCCGTGGGGCGGTGAACGCCGATGATTAT
ATAAGGACGCGCCGGGTGTGGCACAGCTAGTTCCGTCGCAGCCGGGATTTGGGTCGCGGTTCTTGTTTGT
GGATCGCTGTGATCGTCACTTGGTGAGTTGCGGGCTGCTGGGCTGGCCGGGGCTTTCGTGGCCGCCGGGC
CGCTCGGTGGGACGGAAGCGTGTGGAGAGACCGCCAAGGGCTGTAGTCTGGGTCCGCGAGCAAGGTTGCC
CTGAACTGGGGGTTGGGGGGAGCGCACAAAATGGCGGCTGTTCCCGAGTCTTGAATGGAAGACGCTTGTA
AGGCGGGCTGTGAGGTCGTTGAAACAAGGTGGGGGGCATGGTGGGCGGCAAGAACCCAAGGTCTTGAGGC
CTTCGCTAATGCGGGAAAGCTCTTATTCGGGTGAGATGGGCTGGGGCACCATCTGGGGACCCTGACGTGA
AGTTTGTCACTGACTGGAGAACTCGGGTTTGTCGTCTGGTTGCGGGGGCGGCAGTTATGCGGTGCCGTTG
GGCAGTGCACCCGTACCTTTGGGAGCGCGCGCCTCGTCGTGTCGTGACGTCACCCGTTCTGTTGGCTTAT
AATGCAGGGTGGGGCCACCTGCCGGTAGGTGTGCGGTAGGCTTTTCTCCGTCGCAGGACGCAGGGTTCGG
GCCTAGGGTAGGCTCTCCTGAATCGACAGGCGCCGGACCTCTGGTGAGGGGAGGGATAAGTGAGGCGTCA
GTTTCTTTGGTCGGTTTTATGTACCTATCTTCTTAAGTAGCTGAAGCTCCGGTTTTGAACTATGCGCTCG
GGGTTGGCGAGTGTGTTTTGTGAAGTTTTTTAGGCACCTTTTGAAATGTAATCATTTGGGTCAATATGTA
ATTTTCAGTGTTAGACTAGTAAATTTGTCCGCTAAATTCTGGCCGTTTTTGGCTTTTTTGTTAGACGAAG
CTTGGGCTGCAGGTCGACTCTAGACCATGGGTTCAAGCAAGTCCAAACCGAAGGATCCTAGCCAAAGACG
TGAATTCGGCCACGAGGAGGACTACGCCCTGGGCAAGGACTGCATCATGCATGGCTACATGTCCAAGATG
GGCAACCCCTTCCTGACCCAGTGGCAGCGGCGGTACTTCTACCTGTTCCCTAACCGGCTCGAGTGGCGGG
GCGAGGGCGAGGCCCCGCAGAGCCTGCTGACCATGGAGGAGATCCAGTCGGTGGAGGAGACGCAGATCAA
GGAGCGAAAGTGCCTCCTCCTCAAGATCCGAGGTGGCAAGCAGTTTGTCCTGCAGTGCGATAGTGACCCA
GAGCTGGTGCAGTGGAAGAAGGAGCTTCGAGACGCCTACCGCGAGGCCCAGCAGCTAGTGCAGCGGGTGC
CCAAGATGAAGAACAAGCCACGCTCACCTTAAGTTAACAATTCGATATCAAGCTTATCGATAATCAACCT
CTGGATTACAAAATTTGTGAAAGATTGACTGGTATTCTTAACTATGTTGCTCCTTTTACGCTATGTGGAT
ACGCTGCTTTAATGCCTTTGTATCATGCTATTGCTTCCCGTATGGCTTTCATTTTCTCCTCCTTGTATAA
ATCCTGGTTGCTGTCTCTTTATGAGGAGTTGTGGCCCGTTGTCAGGCAACGTGGCGTGGTGTGCACTGTG
TTTGCTGACGCAACCCCCACTGGTTGGGGCATTGCCACCACCTGTCAGCTCCTTTCCGGGACTTTCGCTT
TCCCCCTCCCTATTGCCACGGCGGAACTCATCGCCGCCTGCCTTGCCCGCTGCTGGACAGGGGCTCGGCT
GTTGGGCACTGACAATTCCGTGGTGTTGTCGGGGAAATCATCGTCCTTTCCTTGGCTGCTCGCCTGTGTT
GCCACCTGGATTCTGCGCGGGACGTCCTTCTGCTACGTCCCTTCGGCCCTCAATCCAGCGGACCTTCCTT
CCCGCGGCCTGCTGCCGGCTCTGCGGCCTCTTCCGCGTCTTCGCCTTCGCCCTCAGACGAGTCGGATCTC
CCTTTGGGCCGCCTCCCCGCATCGATACCGTCGACCTCGAGACCTAGAAAAACATGGAGCAATCACAAGT
AGCAATACAGCAGCTACCAATGCTGATTGTGCCTGGCTAGAAGCACAAGAGGAGGAGGAGGTGGGTTTTC
CAGTCACACCTCAGGTACCTTTAAGACCAATGACTTACAAGGCAGCTGTAGATCTTAGCCACTTTTTAAA
AGAAAAGGGGGGACTGGAAGGGCTAATTCACTCCCAACGAAGACAAGATATCCTTGATCTGTGGATCTAC
CACACACAAGGCTACTTCCCTGATTGGCAGAACTACACACCAGGGCCAGGGATCAGATATCCACTGACCT
TTGGATGGTGCTACAAGCTAGTACCAGTTGAGCAAGAGAAGGTAGAAGAAGCCAATGAAGGAGAGAACAC
CCGCTTGTTACACCCTGTGAGCCTGCATGGGATGGATGACCCGGAGAGAGAAGTATTAGAGTGGAGGTTT
GACAGCCGCCTAGCATTTCATCACATGGCCCGAGAGCTGCATCCGGACTGTACTGGGTCTCTCTGGTTAG
ACCAGATCTGAGCCTGGGAGCTCTCTGGCTAACTAGGGAACCCACTGCTTAAGCCTCAATAAAGCTTGCC
TTGAGTGCTTCAAGTAGTGTGTGCCCGTCTGTTGTGTGACTCTGGTAACTAGAGATCCCTCAGACCCTTT
TAGTCAGTGTGGAAAATCTCTAGCAGGGCCCGTTTAAACCCGCTGATCAGCCTCGACTGTGCCTTCTAGT
TGCCAGCCATCTGTTGTTTGCCCCTCCCCCGTGCCTTCCTTGACCCTGGAAGGTGCCACTCCCACTGTCC
TTTCCTAATAAAATGAGGAAATTGCATCGCATTGTCTGAGTAGGTGTCATTCTATTCTGGGGGGTGGGGT
GGGGCAGGACAGCAAGGGGGAGGATTGGGAAGACAATAGCAGGCATGCTGGGGATGCGGTGGGCTCTATG
GCTTCTGAGGCGGAAAGAACCAGCTGGGGCTCTAGGGGGTATCCCC
[124 nt withheld, positions 5857-5980]
C
[91 nt withheld, positions 5982-6072]
A
[49 nt withheld, positions 6074-6122]
CCTTTGACGTTGGAGTCCACGTTCTTT
[37 nt withheld, positions 6150-6186]
ACCCTATCTCGGTCTATTCTTTTGATTTATAAGGGATTTTGCCGATTTCGGCCTATTGGTTAAAAAATGA
GCTGATTTAACAAAAATTTAACGCGAATTAATTCTGTGGAATGTGTGTCAGTTAGGGTGTGGAAAGTCCC
CAGGCTCCCCAGCAGGCAGAAGTATGCAAAGCATGCATCTCAATTAGTCAGCAACCAGGTGTGGAAAGTC
CCCAGGCTCCCCAGCAGGCAGAAGTATGCAAAGCATGCATCTCAATTAGTCAGCAACCATAGTCCCGCCC
CTAACTCCGCCCATCCCGCCCCTAACTCCGCCCAGTTCCGCCCATTCTCCGCCCCATGGCTGACTAATTT
TTTTTATTTATGCAGAGGCCGAGGCCGCCTCTGCCTCTGAGCTATTCCAGAAGTAGTGAGGAGGCTTTTT
TGGAGGCCTAGGCTTTTGCAAAAAGCTCCCGGGAGCTTGTATATCCATTTTCGGATCTGATCAGCACGTG
TTGACAATTAATCATCGGCATAGTATATCGGCATAGTATAATACGACAAGGTGAGGAACTAAACCATGGC
CAAGTTGACCAGTGCCGTTCCGGTGCTCACCGCGCGCGACGTCGCCGGAGCGGTCGAGTTCTGGACCGAC
CGGCTCGGGTTCTCCCGGGACTTCGTGGAGGACGACTTCGCCGGTGTGGTCCGGGACGACGTGACCCTGT
TCATCAGCGCGGTCCAGGACCAGGTGGTGCCGGACAACACCCTGGCCTGGGTGTGGGTGCGCGGCCTGGA
CGAGCTGTACGCCGAGTGGTCGGAGGTCGTGTCCACGAACTTCCGGGACGCCTCCGGGCCGGCCATGACC
GAGATCGGCGAGCAGCCGTGGGGGCGGGAGTTCGCCCTGCGCGACCCGGCCGGCAACTGCGTGCACTTCG
TGGCCGAGGAGCAGGACTGACACGTGCTACGAGATTTCGATTCCACCGCCGCCTTCTATGAAAGGTTGGG
CTTCGGAATCGTTTTCCGGGACGCCGGCTGGATGATCCTCCAGCGCGGGGATCTCATGCTGGAGTTCTTC
GCCCACCCCAACTTGTTTATTGCAGCTTATAATGGTTACAAATAAAGCAATAGCATCACAAATTTCACAA
ATAAAGCATTTTTTTCACTGCATTCTAGTTGTGGTTTGTCCAAACTCATCAATGTATCTTATCATGTCTG
TATACCGTCGACCTCTAGCTAGAGCTTGGCGTAATCATGGTCATAGCTGTTTCCTGTGTGAAATTGTTAT
CCGCTCACAATTCCACACAACATACGAGCCGGAAGCATAAAGTGTAAAGCCTGGGGTGCCTAATGAGTGA
GCTAACTCACATTAATTGCGTTGCGCTCACTGCCCGCTTTCCAGTCGGGAAACCTGTCGTGCCAGCTGCA
TTAATGAATCGGCCAACGCGCGGGGAGAGGCGGTTTGCGTATTGGGCGCTCTTCCGCTTCCTCGCTCACT
GACTCGCTGCGCTCGGTCGTTCGGCTGCGGCGAGCGGTATCAGCTCACTCAAAGGCGGTAATACGGTTAT
CCACAGAATCAGGGGATAACGCAGGAAAGAACATGTGAGCAAAAGGCCAGCAAAAGGCCAGGAACCGTAA
AAAGGCCGCGTTGCTGGCGTTTTTCCATAGGCTCCGCCCCCCTGACGAGCATCACAAAAATCGACGCTCA
AGTCAGAGGTGGCGAAACCCGACAGGACTATAAAGATACCAGGCGTTTCCCCCTGGAAGCTCCCTCGTGC
GCTCTCCTGTTCCGACCCTGCCGCTTACCGGATACCTGTCCGCCTTTCTCCCTTCGGGAAGCGTGGCGCT
TTCTCATAGCTCACGCTGTAGGTATCTCAGTTCGGTGTAGGTCGTTCGCTCCAAGCTGGGCTGTGTGCAC
GAACCCCCCGTTCAGCCCGACCGCTGCGCCTTATCCGGTAACTATCGTCTTGAGTCCAACCCGGTAAGAC
ACGACTTATCGCCACTGGCAGCAGCCACTGGTAACAGGATTAGCAGAGCGAGGTATGTAGGCGGTGCTAC
AGAGTTCTTGAAGTGGTGGCCTAACTACGGCTACACTAGAAGAACAGTATTTGGTATCTGCGCTCTGCTG
AAGCCAGTTACCTTCGGAAAAAGAGTTGGTAGCTCTTGATCCGGCAAACAAACCACCGCTGGTAGCGGTG
GTTTTTTTGTTTGCAAGCAGCAGATTACGCGCAGAAAAAAAGGATCTCAAGAAGATCCTTTGATCTTTTC
TACGGGGTCTGACGCTCAGTGGAACGAAAACTCACGTTAAGGGATTTTGGTCATGAGATTATCAAAAAGG
ATCTTCACCTAGATCCTTTTAAATTAAAAATGAAGTTTTAAATCAATCTAAAGTATATATGAGTAAACTT
GGTCTGACAGTTACCAATGCTTAATCAGTGAGGCACCTATCTCAGCGATCTGTCTATTTCGTTCATCCAT
AGTTGCCTGACTCCCCGTCGTGTAGATAACTACGATACGGGAGGGCTTACCATCTGGCCCCAGTGCTGCA
ATGATACCGCGAGACCCACGCTCACCGGCTCCAGATTTATCAGCAATAAACCAGCCAGCCGGAAGGGCCG
AGCGCAGAAGTGGTCCTGCAACTTTATCCGCCTCCATCCAGTCTATTAATTGTTGCCGGGAAGCTAGAGT
AAGTAGTTCGCCAGTTAATAGTTTGCGCAACGTTGTTGCCATTGCTACAGGCATCGTGGTGTCACGCTCG
TCGTTTGGTATGGCTTCATTCAGCTCCGGTTCCCAACGATCAAGGCGAGTTACATGATCCCCCATGTTGT
GCAAAAAAGCGGTTAGCTCCTTCGGTCCTCCGATCGTTGTCAGAAGTAAGTTGGCCGCAGTGTTATCACT
CATGGTTATGGCAGCACTGCATAATTCTCTTACTGTCATGCCATCCGTAAGATGCTTTTCTGTGACTGGT
GAGTACTCAACCAAGTCATTCTGAGAATAGTGTATGCGGCGACCGAGTTGCTCTTGCCCGGCGTCAATAC
GGGATAATACCGCGCCACATAGCAGAACTTTAAAAGTGCTCATCATTGGAAAACGTTCTTCGGGGCGAAA
ACTCTCAAGGATCTTACCGCTGTTGAGATCCAGTTCGATGTAACCCACTCGTGCACCCAACTGATCTTCA
GCATCTTTTACTTTCACCAGCGTTTCTGGGTGAGCAAAAACAGGAAGGCAAAATGCCGCAAAAAAGGGAA
TAAGGGCGACACGGAAATGTTGAATACTCATACTCTTCCTTTTTCAATATTATTGAAGCATTTATCAGGG
TTATTGTCTCATGAGCGGATACATATTTGAATGTATTTAGAAAAATAAACAAATAGGGGTTCCGCGCACA
TTTCCCCGAAAAGTGCCACCTGACAC
Features (pLannotate 1.2.2; 31 found; start..end, strand, type, name):
      1..37      -  misc_feature   bom (fragment): basis of mobility region from pBR322
    192..571     +  enhancer       CMV enhancer: human cytomegalovirus immediate early enhancer
    572..771     +  promoter       CMV promoter: human cytomegalovirus (CMV) immediate early promoter
    789..969     +  LTR            5' LTR (truncated): truncated 5' long terminal repeat (LTR) from HIV-1
   1016..1141    +  misc_feature   HIV-1 Ψ: packaging signal of human immunodeficiency virus type 1
   1125..1488    +  CDS            HIV-1 gag (fragment): gag protein from human immunodeficiency virus 1; gag
   1634..1867    +  misc_feature   RRE: The Rev response element (RRE) of HIV-1 allows for Rev-dependent mRNA export from the nucleus to the cytoplasm.
   2244..2344    +  CDS            Rev (fragment): human immunodeficiency virus 1 (HIV-1) Rev protein; rev; enhances nuclear export of unspliced and incompletely spliced viral mRNAs
   2394..2511    +  misc_feature   cPPT/CTS: central polypurine tract and central termination sequence of HIV-1
   2565..3776    +  promoter       UbC promoter: human ubiquitin C promoter
   3787..3804    -  misc_feature   MCS (fragment): pUC18/19 multiple cloning site
   3840..4229    +  CDS            GRK2 (fragment): ARBK1_BOVIN - Also known as ADRBK1. Experimental evidence at protein level: Swiss-Prot protein existence level 1. Specifically phosphorylates the agonist-occupied form of the beta-adrenergic and closely related receptors, probably inducing a desensitization of them (By similarity). Key regulator of LPAR1 signaling (By similarity). Competes with RALA for binding to LPAR1 thus affecting the signaling properties of the receptor (By similarity). Desensitizes LPAR1 and LPAR2 in a phosphorylation-independent manner (By similarity). Positively regulates ciliary smoothened (SMO)- dependent Hedgehog (H
   4239..4262    +  misc_feature   MCS (fragment): pBluescript multiple cloning site
   4262..4850    +  misc_feature   WPRE: woodchuck hepatitis virus posttranscriptional regulatory element
   4787..5368    +  CDS            nef (fragment): NEF_HV1H2 - Experimental evidence at protein level: Swiss-Prot protein existence level 1. Extracellular Nef protein targets CD4(+) T-lymphocytes for apoptosis by interacting with CXCR4 surface receptors. From Human immunodeficiency virus type 1 group M subtype B (isolate HXB2) (HIV-1).
   5375..5555    +  LTR            5' LTR (truncated): truncated 5' long terminal repeat (LTR) from HIV-1
   5587..5811    +  polyA_signal   bGH poly(A) signal: bovine growth hormone polyadenylation signal
   5815..5836    +  promoter       SV40 promoter (fragment): SV40 enhancer and early promoter
   5857..6285    +  rep_origin     f1 ori (sequence partly withheld): f1 bacteriophage origin of replication; arrow indicates direction of (+) strand synthesis
   6299..6628    +  promoter       SV40 promoter: SV40 enhancer and early promoter
   6676..6723    +  promoter       EM7 promoter: synthetic bacterial promoter&nbsp
   6742..7116    +  CDS            BleoR: antibiotic-binding protein; Sh ble from Streptoalloteichus hindustanus; confers resistance to bleomycin, phleomycin, and Zeocin™
   7126..7251    +  CDS            ble (fragment): BLE_KLEPN - Experimental evidence at protein level: Swiss-Prot protein existence level 1. Binding protein with a strong affinity to the bleomycin family of antibiotics. Binds to CL990; an antimitotic-antibiotic compound. From Klebsiella pneumoniae.
   7246..7367    +  polyA_signal   SV40 poly(A) signal: SV40 polyadenylation signal
   7440..7456    -  protein_bind   lac operator: The lac repressor binds to the lac operator to inhibit transcription in E. coli. This inhibition can be relieved by adding lactose or isopropyl-β-D-thiogalactopyranoside (IPTG). lac repressor encoded by lacI
   7464..7494    -  promoter       lac promoter: promoter for the E. coli lac operon
   7509..7530    -  protein_bind   CAP binding site: CAP binding activates transcription in the presence of cAMP. E. coli catabolite activator protein
   7543..7635    -  CDS            lacI (fragment): lac repressor; lacI; The lac repressor binds to the lac operator to inhibit transcription in E. coli. This inhibition can be relieved by adding lactose or isopropyl-β-D-thiogalactopyranoside (IPTG).
   7818..8406    -  rep_origin     ori: high-copy-number ColE1/pMB1/pBR322/pUC origin of replication
   8577..9437    -  CDS            AmpR: β-lactamase; bla; confers resistance to ampicillin, carbenicillin, and related antibiotics
   9438..9542    -  promoter       AmpR promoter: bla
