>Addgene plasmid #178734 | myristoylated ct-GRK2 | addgene full sequence | sequence record 351747 | Addgene NGS Result
CCAGTATCTGCTCCCTGCTTGTGTGTTGGAGGTCGCTGAGTAGTGCGCGAGCAAAATTTAAGCTACAACA
AGGCAAGGCTTGACCGACAATTGCATGAAGAATCTGCTTAGGGTTAGGCGTTTTGCGCTGCTTCGCGATG
TACGGGCCAGATATACGCGTTGACATTGATTATTGACTAGTTATTAATAGTAATCAATTACGGGGTCATT
AGTTCATAGCCCATATATGGAGTTCCGCGTTACATAACTTACGGTAAATGGCCCGCCTGGCTGACCGCCC
AACGACCCCCGCCCATTGACGTCAATAATGACGTATGTTCCCATAGTAACGCCAATAGGGACTTTCCATT
GACGTCAATGGGTGGAGTATTTACGGTAAACTGCCCACTTGGCAGTACATCAAGTGTATCATATGCCAAG
TACGCCCCCTATTGACGTCAATGACGGTAAATGGCCCGCCTGGCATTATGCCCAGTACATGACCTTATGG
GACTTTCCTACTTGGCAGTACATCTACGTATTAGTCATCGCTATTACCATGGTGATGCGGTTTTGGCAGT
ACATCAATGGGCGTGGATAGCGGTTTGACTCACGGGGATTTCCAAGTCTCCACCCCATTGACGTCAATGG
GAGTTTGTTTTGGCACCAAAATCAACGGGACTTTCCAAAATGTCGTAACAACTCCGCCCCATTGACGCAA
ATGGGCGGTAGGCGTGTACGGTGGGAGGTCTATATAAGCAGCGCGTTTTGCCTGTACTGGGTCTCTCTGG
TTAGACCAGATCTGAGCCTGGGAGCTCTCTGGCTAACTAGGGAACCCACTGCTTAAGCCTCAATAAAGCT
TGCCTTGAGTGCTTCAAGTAGTGTGTGCCCGTCTGTTGTGTGACTCTGGTAACTAGAGATCCCTCAGACC
CTTTTAGTCAGTGTGGAAAATCTCTAGCAGTGGCGCCCGAACAGGGACTTGAAAGCGAAAGGGAAACCAG
AGGAGCTCTCTCGACGCAGGACTCGGCTTGCTGAAGCGCGCACGGCAAGAGGCGAGGGGCGGCGACTGGT
GAGTACGCCAAAAATTTTGACTAGCGGAGGCTAGAAGGAGAGAGATGGGTGCGAGAGCGTCAGTATTAAG
CGGGGGAGAATTAGATCGCGATGGGAAAAAATTCGGTTAAGGCCAGGGGGAAAGAAAAAATATAAATTAA
AACATATAGTATGGGCAAGCAGGGAGCTAGAACGATTCGCAGTTAATCCTGGCCTGTTAGAAACATCAGA
AGGCTGTAGACAAATACTGGGACAGCTACAACCATCCCTTCAGACAGGATCAGAAGAACTTAGATCATTA
TATAATACAGTAGCAACCCTCTATTGTGTGCATCAAAGGATAGAGATAAAAGACACCAAGGAAGCTTTAG
ACAAGATAGAGGAAGAGCAAAACAAAAGTAAGACCACCGCACAGCAAGCGGCCGCTGATCTTCAGACCTG
GAGGAGGAGATATGAGGGACAATTGGAGAAGTGAATTATATAAATATAAAGTAGTAAAAATTGAACCATT
AGGAGTAGCACCCACCAAGGCAAAGAGAAGAGTGGTGCAGAGAGAAAAAAGAGCAGTGGGAATAGGAGCT
TTGTTCCTTGGGTTCTTGGGAGCAGCAGGAAGCACTATGGGCGCAGCGTCAATGACGCTGACGGTACAGG
CCAGACAATTATTGTCTGGTATAGTGCAGCAGCAGAACAATTTGCTGAGGGCTATTGAGGCGCAACAGCA
TCTGTTGCAACTCACAGTCTGGGGCATCAAGCAGCTCCAGGCAAGAATCCTGGCTGTGGAAAGATACCTA
AAGGATCAACAGCTCCTGGGGATTTGGGGTTGCTCTGGAAAACTCATTTGCACCACTGCTGTGCCTTGGA
ATGCTAGTTGGAGTAATAAATCTCTGGAACAGATTTGGAATCACACGACCTGGATGGAGTGGGACAGAGA
AATTAACAATTACACAAGCTTAATACACTCCTTAATTGAAGAATCGCAAAACCAGCAAGAAAAGAATGAA
CAAGAATTATTGGAATTAGATAAATGGGCAAGTTTGTGGAATTGGTTTAACATAACAAATTGGCTGTGGT
ATATAAAATTATTCATAATGATAGTAGGAGGCTTGGTAGGTTTAAGAATAGTTTTTGCTGTACTTTCTAT
AGTGAATAGAGTTAGGCAGGGATATTCACCATTATCGTTTCAGACCCACCTCCCAACCCCGAGGGGACCC
GACAGGCCCGAAGGAATAGAAGAAGAAGGTGGAGAGAGAGACAGAGACAGATCCATTCGATTAGTGAACG
GATCGGCACTGCGTGCGCCAATTCTGCAGACAAATGGCAGTATTCATCCACAATTTTAAAAGAAAAGGGG
GGATTGGGGGGTACAGTGCAGGGGAAAGAATAGTAGACATAATAGCAACAGACATACAAACTAAAGAATT
ACAAAAACAAATTACAAAAATTCAAAATTTTCGGGTTTATTACAGGGACAGCAGAGATCCAGTTTGGTTA
ATTAACCCGTGTCGGCTCCAGATCTGGCCTCCGCGCCGGGTTTTGGCGCCTCCCGCGGGCGCCCCCCTCC
TCACGGCGAGCGCTGCCACGTCAGACGAAGGGCGCAGCGAGCGTCCTGATCCTTCCGCCCGGACGCTCAG
GACAGCGGCCCGCTGCTCATAAGACTCGGCCTTAGAACCCCAGTATCAGCAGAAGGACATTTTAGGACGG
GACTTGGGTGACTCTAGGGCACTGGTTTTCTTTCCAGAGAGCGGAACAGGCGAGGAAAAGTAGTCCCTTC
TCGGCGATTCTGCGGAGGGATCTCCGTGGGGCGGTGAACGCCGATGATTATATAAGGACGCGCCGGGTGT
GGCACAGCTAGTTCCGTCGCAGCCGGGATTTGGGTCGCGGTTCTTGTTTGTGGATCGCTGTGATCGTCAC
TTGGTGAGTAGCGGGCTGCTGGGCTGGCCGGGGCTTTCGTGGCCGCCGGGCCGCTCGGTGGGACGGAAGC
GTGTGGAGAGACCGCCAAGGGCTGTAGTCTGGGTCCGCGAGCAAGGTTGCCCTGAACTGGGGGTTGGGGG
GAGCGCAGCAAAATGGCGGCTGTTCCCGAGTCTTGAATGGAAGACGCTTGTGAGGCGGGCTGTGAGGTCG
TTGAAACAAGGTGGGGGGCATGGTGGGCGGCAAGAACCCAAGGTCTTGAGGCCTTCGCTAATGCGGGAAA
GCTCTTATTCGGGTGAGATGGGCTGGGGCACCATCTGGGGACCCTGACGTGAAGTTTGTCACTGACTGGA
GAACTCGGTTTGTCGTCTGTTGCGGGGGCGGCAGTTATGGCGGTGCCGTTGGGCAGTGCACCCGTACCTT
TGGGAGCGCGCGCCCTCGTCGTGTCGTGACGTCACCCGTTCTGTTGGCTTATAATGCAGGGTGGGGCCAC
CTGCCGGTAGGTGTGCGGTAGGCTTTTCTCCGTCGCAGGACGCAGGGTTCGGGCCTAGGGTAGGCTCTCC
TGAATCGACAGGCGCCGGACCTCTGGTGAGGGGAGGGATAAGTGAGGCGTCAGTTTCTTTGGTCGGTTTT
ATGTACCTATCTTCTTAAGTAGCTGAAGCTCCGGTTTTGAACTATGCGCTCGGGGTTGGCGAGTGTGTTT
TGTGAAGTTTTTTAGGCACCTTTTGAAATGTAATCATTTGGGTCAATATGTAATTTTCAGTGTTAGACTA
GTAAATTGTCCGCTAAATTCTGGCCGTTTTTGGCTTTTTTGTTAGACGAAGCTTGGGCTGCAGGTCGACT
CTAGACCATGGGTTCAAGCAAGTCCAAACCGAAGGATCCTAGCCAAAGACGTGAATTCGGCCACGAGGAG
GACTACGCCCTGGGCAAGGACTGCATCATGCATGGCTACATGTCCAAGATGGGCAACCCCTTCCTGACCC
AGTGGCAGCGGCGGTACTTCTACCTGTTCCCTAACCGGCTCGAGTGGCGGGGCGAGGGCGAGGCCCCGCA
GAGCCTGCTGACCATGGAGGAGATCCAGTCGGTGGAGGAGACGCAGATCAAGGAGCGAAAGTGCCTCCTC
CTCAAGATCCGAGGTGGCAAGCAGTTTGTCCTGCAGTGCGATAGTGACCCAGAGCTGGTGCAGTGGAAGA
AGGAGCTTCGAGACGCCTACCGCGAGGCCCAGCAGCTAGTGCAGCGGGTGCCCAAGATGAAGAACAAGCC
ACGCTCACCTTAGTTAACAATTCGATATCAAGCTTATCGATAATCAACCTCTGGATTACAAAATTTGTGA
AAGATTGACTGGTATTCTTAACTATGTTGCTCCTTTTACGCTATGTGGATACGCTGCTTTAATGCCTTTG
TATCATGCTATTGCTTCCCGTATGGCTTTCATTTTCTCCTCCTTGTATAAATCCTGGTTGCTGTCTCTTT
ATGAGGAGTTGTGGCCCGTTGTCAGGCAACGTGGCGTGGTGTGCACTGTGTTTGCTGACGCAACCCCCAC
TGGTTGGGGCATTGCCACCACCTGTCAGCTCCTTTCCGGGACTTTCGCTTTCCCCCTCCCTATTGCCACG
GCGGAACTCATCGCCGCCTGCCTTGCCCGCTGCTGGACAGGGGCTCGGCTGTTGGGCACTGACAATTCCG
TGGTGTTGTCGGGGAAATCATCGTCCTTTCCTTGGCTGCTCGCCTGTGTTGCCACCTGGATTCTGCGCGG
GACGTCCTTCTGCTACGTCCCTTCGGCCCTCAATCCAGCGGACCTTCCTTCCCGCGGCCTGCTGCCGGCT
CTGCGGCCTCTTCCGCGTCTTCGCCTTCGCCCTCAGACGAGTCGGATCTCCCTTTGGGCCGCCTCCCCGC
ATCGATACCGTCGACCTCGAGACCTAGAAAAACATGGAGCAATCACAAGTAGCAATACAGCAGCTACCAA
TGCTGATTGTGCCTGGCTAGAAGCACAAGAGGAGGAGGAGGTGGGTTTTCCAGTCACACCTCAGGTACCT
TTAAGACCAATGACTTACAAGGCAGCTGTAGATCTTAGCCACTTTTTAAAAGAAAAGGGGGGACTGGAAG
GGCTAATTCACTCCCAACGAAGACAAGATATCCTTGATCTGTGGATCTACCACACACAAGGCTACTTCCC
TGATTGGCAGAACTACACACCAGGGCCAGGGATCAGATATCCACTGACCTTTGGATGGTGCTACAAGCTA
GTACCAGTTGAGCAAGAGAAGGTAGAAGAAGCCAATGAAGGAGAGAACACCCGCTTGTTACACCCTGTGA
GCCTGCATGGGATGGATGACCCGGAGAGAGAAGTATTAGAGTGGAGGTTTGACAGCCGCCTAGCATTTCA
TCACATGGCCCGAGAGCTGCATCCGGACTGTACTGGGTCTCTCTGGTTAGACCAGATCTGAGCCTGGGAG
CTCTCTGGCTAACTAGGGAACCCACTGCTTAAGCCTCAATAAAGCTTGCCTTGAGTGCTTCAAGTAGTGT
GTGCCCGTCTGTTGTGTGACTCTGGTAACTAGAGATCCCTCAGACCCTTTTAGTCAGTGTGGAAAATCTC
TAGCAGGGCCCGTTTAAACCCGCTGATCAGCCTCGACTGTGCCTTCTAGTTGCCAGCCATCTGTTGTTTG
CCCCTCCCCCGTGCCTTCCTTGACCCTGGAAGGTGCCACTCCCACTGTCCTTTCCTAATAAAATGAGGAA
ATTGCATCGCATTGTCTGAGTAGGTGTCATTCTATTCTGGGGGGTGGGGTGGGGCAGGACAGCAAGGGGG
AGGATTGGGAAGACAATAGCAGGCATGCTGGGGATGCGGTGGGCTCTATGGCTTCTGAGGCGGAAAGAAC
CAGCTGGGGCTCTAGGGGGTATCCCC
[124 nt withheld, positions 5837-5960]
C
[91 nt withheld, positions 5962-6052]
A
[49 nt withheld, positions 6054-6102]
CCTTTGACGTTGGAGTCCACGTTCTTT
[37 nt withheld, positions 6130-6166]
ACCCTATCTCGGTCTATTCTTTTGATTTATAAGGGATTTTGCCGATTTCGGCCTATTGGTTAAAAAATGA
GCTGATTTAACAAAAATTTAACGCGAATTAATTCTGTGGAATGTGTGTCAGTTAGGGTGTGGAAAGTCCC
CAGGCTCCCCAGCAGGCAGAAGTATGCAAAGCATGCATCTCAATTAGTCAGCAACCAGGTGTGGAAAGTC
CCCAGGCTCCCCAGCAGGCAGAAGTATGCAAAGCATGCATCTCAATTAGTCAGCAACCATAGTCCCGCCC
CTAACTCCGCCCATCCCGCCCCTAACTCCGCCCAGTTCCGCCCATTCTCCGCCCCATGGCTGACTAATTT
TTTTTATTTATGCAGAGGCCGAGGCCGCCTCTGCCTCTGAGCTATTCCAGAAGTAGTGAGGAGGCTTTTT
TGGAGGCCTAGGCTTTTGCAAAAAGCTCCCGGGAGCTTGTATATCCATTTTCGGATCTGATCAGCACGTG
TTGACAATTAATCATCGGCATAGTATATCGGCATAGTATAATACGACAAGGTGAGGAACTAAACCATGGC
CAAGTTGACCAGTGCCGTTCCGGTGCTCACCGCGCGCGACGTCGCCGGAGCGGTCGAGTTCTGGACCGAC
CGGCTCGGGTTCTCCCGGGACTTCGTGGAGGACGACTTCGCCGGTGTGGTCCGGGACGACGTGACCCTGT
TCATCAGCGCGGTCCAGGACCAGGTGGTGCCGGACAACACCCTGGCCTGGGTGTGGGTGCGCGGCCTGGA
CGAGCTGTACGCCGAGTGGTCGGAGGTCGTGTCCACGAACTTCCGGGACGCCTCCGGGCCGGCCATGACC
GAGATCGGCGAGCAGCCGTGGGGGCGGGAGTTCGCCCTGCGCGACCCGGCCGGCAACTGCGTGCACTTCG
TGGCCGAGGAGCAGGACTGACACGTGCTACGAGATTTCGATTCCACCGCCGCCTTCTATGAAAGGTTGGG
CTTCGGAATCGTTTTCCGGGACGCCGGCTGGATGATCCTCCAGCGCGGGGATCTCATGCTGGAGTTCTTC
GCCCACCCCAACTTGTTTATTGCAGCTTATAATGGTTACAAATAAAGCAATAGCATCACAAATTTCACAA
ATAAAGCATTTTTTTCACTGCATTCTAGTTGTGGTTTGTCCAAACTCATCAATGTATCTTATCATGTCTG
TATACCGTCGACCTCTAGCTAGAGCTTGGCGTAATCATGGTCATAGCTGTTTCCTGTGTGAAATTGTTAT
CCGCTCACAATTCCACACAACATACGAGCCGGAAGCATAAAGTGTAAAGCCTGGGGTGCCTAATGAGTGA
GCTAACTCACATTAATTGCGTTGCGCTCACTGCCCGCTTTCCAGTCGGGAAACCTGTCGTGCCAGCTGCA
TTAATGAATCGGCCAACGCGCGGGGAGAGGCGGTTTGCGTATTGGGCGCTCTTCCGCTTCCTCGCTCACT
GACTCGCTGCGCTCGGTCGTTCGGCTGCGGCGAGCGGTATCAGCTCACTCAAAGGCGGTAATACGGTTAT
CCACAGAATCAGGGGATAACGCAGGAAAGAACATGTGAGCAAAAGGCCAGCAAAAGGCCAGGAACCGTAA
AAAGGCCGCGTTGCTGGCGTTTTTCCATAGGCTCCGCCCCCCTGACGAGCATCACAAAAATCGACGCTCA
AGTCAGAGGTGGCGAAACCCGACAGGACTATAAAGATACCAGGCGTTTCCCCCTGGAAGCTCCCTCGTGC
GCTCTCCTGTTCCGACCCTGCCGCTTACCGGATACCTGTCCGCCTTTCTCCCTTCGGGAAGCGTGGCGCT
TTCTCATAGCTCACGCTGTAGGTATCTCAGTTCGGTGTAGGTCGTTCGCTCCAAGCTGGGCTGTGTGCAC
GAACCCCCCGTTCAGCCCGACCGCTGCGCCTTATCCGGTAACTATCGTCTTGAGTCCAACCCGGTAAGAC
ACGACTTATCGCCACTGGCAGCAGCCACTGGTAACAGGATTAGCAGAGCGAGGTATGTAGGCGGTGCTAC
AGAGTTCTTGAAGTGGTGGCCTAACTACGGCTACACTAGAAGAACAGTATTTGGTATCTGCGCTCTGCTG
AAGCCAGTTACCTTCGGAAAAAGAGTTGGTAGCTCTTGATCCGGCAAACAAACCACCGCTGGTAGCGGTG
GTTTTTTTGTTTGCAAGCAGCAGATTACGCGCAGAAAAAAAGGATCTCAAGAAGATCCTTTGATCTTTTC
TACGGGGTCTGACGCTCAGTGGAACGAAAACTCACGTTAAGGGATTTTGGTCATGAGATTATCAAAAAGG
ATCTTCACCTAGATCCTTTTAAATTAAAAATGAAGTTTTAAATCAATCTAAAGTATATATGAGTAAACTT
GGTCTGACAGTTACCAATGCTTAATCAGTGAGGCACCTATCTCAGCGATCTGTCTATTTCGTTCATCCAT
AGTTGCCTGACTCCCCGTCGTGTAGATAACTACGATACGGGAGGGCTTACCATCTGGCCCCAGTGCTGCA
ATGATACCGCGAGACCCACGCTCACCGGCTCCAGATTTATCAGCAATAAACCAGCCAGCCGGAAGGGCCG
AGCGCAGAAGTGGTCCTGCAACTTTATCCGCCTCCATCCAGTCTATTAATTGTTGCCGGGAAGCTAGAGT
AAGTAGTTCGCCAGTTAATAGTTTGCGCAACGTTGTTGCCATTGCTACAGGCATCGTGGTGTCACGCTCG
TCGTTTGGTATGGCTTCATTCAGCTCCGGTTCCCAACGATCAAGGCGAGTTACATGATCCCCCATGTTGT
GCAAAAAAGCGGTTAGCTCCTTCGGTCCTCCGATCGTTGTCAGAAGTAAGTTGGCCGCAGTGTTATCACT
CATGGTTATGGCAGCACTGCATAATTCTCTTACTGTCATGCCATCCGTAAGATGCTTTTCTGTGACTGGT
GAGTACTCAACCAAGTCATTCTGAGAATAGTGTATGCGGCGACCGAGTTGCTCTTGCCCGGCGTCAATAC
GGGATAATACCGCGCCACATAGCAGAACTTTAAAAGTGCTCATCATTGGAAAACGTTCTTCGGGGCGAAA
ACTCTCAAGGATCTTACCGCTGTTGAGATCCAGTTCGATGTAACCCACTCGTGCACCCAACTGATCTTCA
GCATCTTTTACTTTCACCAGCGTTTCTGGGTGAGCAAAAACAGGAAGGCAAAATGCCGCAAAAAAGGGAA
TAAGGGCGACACGGAAATGTTGAATACTCATACTCTTCCTTTTTCAATATTATTGAAGCATTTATCAGGG
TTATTGTCTCATGAGCGGATACATATTTGAATGTATTTAGAAAAATAAACAAATAGGGGTTCCGCGCACA
TTTCCCCGAAAAGTGCCACCTGACGTCGACGGATCGGGAGATCTCCCGATCCCCTATGGTGCACTCTCAG
TACAATCTGCTCTGATGCCGCATAGTTAAG
Features (pLannotate 1.2.2; 31 found; start..end, strand, type, name):
    162..541     +  enhancer       CMV enhancer: human cytomegalovirus immediate early enhancer
    542..741     +  promoter       CMV promoter: human cytomegalovirus (CMV) immediate early promoter
    759..939     +  LTR            5' LTR (truncated): truncated 5' long terminal repeat (LTR) from HIV-1
    986..1111    +  misc_feature   HIV-1 Ψ: packaging signal of human immunodeficiency virus type 1
   1095..1458    +  CDS            HIV-1 gag (fragment): gag protein from human immunodeficiency virus 1; gag
   1604..1837    +  misc_feature   RRE: The Rev response element (RRE) of HIV-1 allows for Rev-dependent mRNA export from the nucleus to the cytoplasm.
   2214..2314    +  CDS            Rev (fragment): human immunodeficiency virus 1 (HIV-1) Rev protein; rev; enhances nuclear export of unspliced and incompletely spliced viral mRNAs
   2364..2481    +  misc_feature   cPPT/CTS: central polypurine tract and central termination sequence of HIV-1
   2546..3757    +  promoter       UbC promoter: human ubiquitin C promoter
   3768..3785    -  misc_feature   MCS (fragment): pUC18/19 multiple cloning site
   3821..4210    +  CDS            GRK2 (fragment): ARBK1_BOVIN - Also known as ADRBK1. Experimental evidence at protein level: Swiss-Prot protein existence level 1. Specifically phosphorylates the agonist-occupied form of the beta-adrenergic and closely related receptors, probably inducing a desensitization of them (By similarity). Key regulator of LPAR1 signaling (By similarity). Competes with RALA for binding to LPAR1 thus affecting the signaling properties of the receptor (By similarity). Desensitizes LPAR1 and LPAR2 in a phosphorylation-independent manner (By similarity). Positively regulates ciliary smoothened (SMO)- dependent Hedgehog (H
   4219..4242    +  misc_feature   MCS (fragment): pBluescript multiple cloning site
   4242..4830    +  misc_feature   WPRE: woodchuck hepatitis virus posttranscriptional regulatory element
   4767..5348    +  CDS            nef (fragment): NEF_HV1H2 - Experimental evidence at protein level: Swiss-Prot protein existence level 1. Extracellular Nef protein targets CD4(+) T-lymphocytes for apoptosis by interacting with CXCR4 surface receptors. From Human immunodeficiency virus type 1 group M subtype B (isolate HXB2) (HIV-1).
   5355..5535    +  LTR            5' LTR (truncated): truncated 5' long terminal repeat (LTR) from HIV-1
   5567..5791    +  polyA_signal   bGH poly(A) signal: bovine growth hormone polyadenylation signal
   5795..5816    +  promoter       SV40 promoter (fragment): SV40 enhancer and early promoter
   5837..6265    +  rep_origin     f1 ori (sequence partly withheld): f1 bacteriophage origin of replication; arrow indicates direction of (+) strand synthesis
   6279..6608    +  promoter       SV40 promoter: SV40 enhancer and early promoter
   6656..6703    +  promoter       EM7 promoter: synthetic bacterial promoter&nbsp
   6722..7096    +  CDS            BleoR: antibiotic-binding protein; Sh ble from Streptoalloteichus hindustanus; confers resistance to bleomycin, phleomycin, and Zeocin™
   7106..7231    +  CDS            ble (fragment): BLE_KLEPN - Experimental evidence at protein level: Swiss-Prot protein existence level 1. Binding protein with a strong affinity to the bleomycin family of antibiotics. Binds to CL990; an antimitotic-antibiotic compound. From Klebsiella pneumoniae.
   7226..7347    +  polyA_signal   SV40 poly(A) signal: SV40 polyadenylation signal
   7420..7436    -  protein_bind   lac operator: The lac repressor binds to the lac operator to inhibit transcription in E. coli. This inhibition can be relieved by adding lactose or isopropyl-β-D-thiogalactopyranoside (IPTG). lac repressor encoded by lacI
   7444..7474    -  promoter       lac promoter: promoter for the E. coli lac operon
   7489..7510    -  protein_bind   CAP binding site: CAP binding activates transcription in the presence of cAMP. E. coli catabolite activator protein
   7523..7615    -  CDS            lacI (fragment): lac repressor; lacI; The lac repressor binds to the lac operator to inhibit transcription in E. coli. This inhibition can be relieved by adding lactose or isopropyl-β-D-thiogalactopyranoside (IPTG).
   7798..8386    -  rep_origin     ori: high-copy-number ColE1/pMB1/pBR322/pUC origin of replication
   8557..9417    -  CDS            AmpR: β-lactamase; bla; confers resistance to ampicillin, carbenicillin, and related antibiotics
   9418..9522    -  promoter       AmpR promoter: bla
   9581..7       -  misc_feature   bom (fragment) (across the origin): basis of mobility region from pBR322
