[The description below was written by a language model from this plasmid's Addgene catalogue record and pLannotate feature annotations shown in this document.]
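Description:
Myristoylated ct-GRK2 is a lentiviral transfer plasmid built on the pFUGW backbone for expressing a membrane-targeted fragment of bovine G-protein coupled receptor kinase 2 (GRK2, also known as ADRBK1) in mammalian cells. It replicates in E. coli from a high-copy ColE1/pUC-type origin and is selected with ampicillin through the bla gene. An f1 origin is also present. Outside the viral region, the backbone carries an SV40/EM7-driven BleoR cassette with an SV40 poly(A) signal. The viral genome is transcribed from a CMV enhancer/promoter fused to a truncated HIV-1 5' LTR, and it contains the Ψ packaging signal with a partial gag sequence, the Rev response element and the cPPT/CTS. It ends in a second truncated LTR followed by a bGH poly(A) signal. This layout relies on packaging functions supplied in trans.

Within the provirus, the human ubiquitin C promoter drives the insert, with a WPRE downstream to enhance transcript expression. The insert encodes only amino acids 548–671 of GRK2, fused at its N terminus to residues 1–15 of Src, which supply an N-myristoylation signal that anchors the fragment to membranes. The annotation detects the GRK2 portion but does not separately label the short Src peptide. No fluorescent reporter is annotated. The record does not spell out the fragment's mechanism of action; the GRK2 C-terminus is generally used as a Gβγ-binding scavenger. The associated publication concerns presynaptic mechanisms of GABA(B)-receptor-mediated inhibition of spontaneous neurotransmitter release. The depositor sequence matches the listed 9,572 bp, while the repository's sequencing result is slightly longer at 9,626 nt with the same feature set.
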