Addgene plasmid #178734: myristoylated ct-GRK2
Purpose: N-myristoylation signaling peptide of Src and the C-terminal fragment of G-protein coupled receptor kinase 2 (ct-GRK2)
Depositing lab: Ege Kavalali. Depositing organization: Vanderbilt University. Publication: Presynaptic mechanisms underlying GABA(B)-receptor-mediated inhibition of spontaneous neurotransmitter release. Alten B, Guzikowski NJ, Zurawski Z, Hamm HE, Kavalali ET. Cell Rep. 2022 Jan 18;38(3):110255. doi: 10.1016/j.celrep.2021.110255. PubMed 35045279.
Backbone
  Vector backbone: pFUGW
  Backbone size w/o insert (bp): 9173
  Total vector size (bp): 9572
  Vector type: Lentiviral
Growth in bacteria
  Bacterial resistance: Ampicillin, 100 μg/mL
  Growth temperature: 30°C
  Growth strain: NEB Stable
  Copy number: High Copy
Gene/Insert
  Gene/Insert name: GRK2 (alt names: ADRBK1; BARK1; BETA-ARK1)
  Species: B. taurus (bovine)
  Insert size (bp): 426
  Mutation: only amino acids 548-671
  Entrez Gene: GRK2 (a.k.a. ADRBK1)
  Promoter: Ubiquitin
  Tag / fusion protein: Src 1-15 (N terminal on insert)
  Cloning method: Gibson Cloning
  Sequencing primers: 5′ aatttgtccgctaaattctggccg; 3′ gtggatacgctgctttaatgcc
Terms and licenses: Academic/Nonprofit Terms; Industry Terms: Not Available to Industry
How to cite: myristoylated ct-GRK2 was a gift from Ege Kavalali (Addgene plasmid # 178734 ; http://n2t.net/addgene:178734 ; RRID:Addgene_178734)
